Addgene plasmid #145995: pAc5.1B-lambdaN-HA-DmTral-LSmTex-del46-49-V5His6_B
Purpose: Insect Expression of DmTral-LSmTex-del46-49
Depositing lab: Elisa Izaurralde. Depositing organization: Max Planck Institute for Developmental Biology. Publication: Similar modes of interaction enable Trailer Hitch and EDC3 to associate with DCP1 and Me31B in distinct protein complexes. Tritschler F, Eulalio A, Helms S, Schmidt S, Coles M, Weichenrieder O, Izaurralde E, Truffault V. Mol Cell Biol. 2008 Nov . 28(21):6695-708. 10.1128/MCB.00759-08 PubMed 18765641.
Backbone
  Vector backbone: Unknown
  Vector type: Insect Expression
Growth in bacteria
  Bacterial resistance: Ampicillin, 100 μg/mL
  Growth temperature: 37°C
  Growth strain: DH5alpha
  Copy number: Low Copy
Gene/Insert
  Gene/Insert name: DmTral-LSmTex-del46-49
  Species: D. melanogaster (fly)
  Entrez Gene: tral (a.k.a. Dmel_CG10686, BEST:GH08269, CG10686, DmLSm15, Dmel\CG10686, LSm15, Lsm15, Scd6p, TRAL, Tral, anon-EST:Posey139, anon-WO0172774.89, anon-WO02059370.24, p67, p70)
  Cloning method: Unknown
Terms and licenses: Academic/Nonprofit Terms; Industry Terms: Not Available to Industry
Depositor comments: Plasmids from this collection were made available to the research community and donated after the lab closed. Please note that the sequence provided by the depositing laboratory may be theoretical/predicted or based on Sanger sequencing results. There may be discrepancies between sequencing results obtained by Addgene and the depositor sequence. If an Addgene verified sequence is not available, please contact before placing your order to request that our lab fully sequence the plasmid.
How to cite: pAc5.1B-lambdaN-HA-DmTral-LSmTex-del46-49-V5His6_B was a gift from Elisa Izaurralde (Addgene plasmid # 145995 ; http://n2t.net/addgene:145995 ; RRID:Addgene_145995)
