[The description below was written by a language model from this plasmid's Addgene catalogue record and pLannotate feature annotations shown in this document.]
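Description:
pAc5.1B-lambdaN-HA-DmTral-LSmTex-del46-49-V5His6_B is a 5,750 nt insect-cell expression plasmid. The catalogue lists the backbone as unknown, although the name points to a pAc5.1B-type vector, which fits the annotated layout. It is maintained in E. coli through a ColE1/pUC-type origin and selected with ampicillin via the β-lactamase gene and its own promoter. The repository entry describes it as low copy, whereas the origin annotation is of the high-copy type. Short fragments annotated as tetracycline-resistance and SV40 large T sequences look like non-functional backbone remnants, and no selectable marker for insect cells is annotated.

Expression is driven by the constitutive Drosophila melanogaster actin 5C promoter, and an SV40 polyadenylation signal lies downstream of the cassette, annotated on the opposite strand. The open reading frame starts with a short fragment of the bacteriophage lambda N protein, the peptide that binds boxB RNA hairpins, followed by an HA epitope (annotated as a partial 3xHA match). The insert comes next: a roughly 290 nt segment of Drosophila Trailer Hitch (tral, CG10686). The annotation tool matched it to human LSM14B, a homology hit to the conserved LSm domain rather than evidence of human sequence. The name indicates an extended LSm-domain fragment with residues 46–49 deleted. A V5 tag follows, and the name also implies a His6 tag, which is not annotated.

The stated purpose is simply insect expression of this Tral deletion mutant. The lambdaN fusion would allow the protein to be tethered to boxB-containing reporter mRNAs, while the epitope tags allow detection and immunoprecipitation. This fits the associated study of how Tral and EDC3 associate with DCP1 and Me31B.
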