Features (pLannotate 1.2.2; 11 found; start..end, strand, type, name):
     56..2568    +  promoter       Ac5 promoter: Drosophila melanogaster actin 5C promoter
   2588..2653    +  CDS            N (fragment): REGN_LAMBD - Experimental evidence at protein level: Swiss-Prot protein existence level 1. Plays a role as a transcriptional antitermination factor that allows the virus to initiate its lytic phase. Activates expression of the delayed viral early genes by modifying host RNA polymerase (RNAP) into a form that is resistant to termination signals. This antitermination function requires the host NusA protein which serves to stabilize the interaction between antitermination protein N and host RNA polymerase. From Escherichia phage lambda (Bacteriophage lambda).
   2678..2704    +  CDS            3xHA (fragment): three tandem HA epitope tags
   2723..3013    +  CDS            LSM14B (fragment): LS14B_HUMAN - Also known as C20orf40 From Homo sapiens (Human).
   3035..3076    +  CDS            V5 tag: epitope tag from simian virus 5
   3176..3310    -  polyA_signal   SV40 poly(A) signal: SV40 polyadenylation signal
   3333..3417    -  CDS            large T antigen (fragment): large T antigen from SV40 (simian virus 40)
   3418..3888    +  CDS            TcR (fragment): tetracycline efflux protein; tet; confers resistance to tetracycline
   3932..4520    -  rep_origin     ori: high-copy-number ColE1/pMB1/pBR322/pUC origin of replication
   4691..5551    -  CDS            AmpR: β-lactamase; bla; confers resistance to ampicillin, carbenicillin, and related antibiotics
   5552..5656    -  promoter       AmpR promoter: bla
>Addgene plasmid #145995 | pAc5.1B-lambdaN-HA-DmTral-LSmTex-del46-49-V5His6_B | depositor full sequence | sequence record 288440 | Full Sequence
CTTCAAGGAATTAATTCTATATTCTAAAAACACAAATGATACTTCTAAAAAAAATCATGAATGGCATCAA
CTCTGAATCAAATCTTTGCAGATGCACCTACTTCTCATTTCCACTGTCACATCATTTTTCCAGATCTCGC
TGCCTGTTATGTGGCCCACAAACCAAGACACGTTTTATGGCCATTAAAGCTGGCTGATCGTCGCCAAACA
CCAAATACATATCAATATGTACATTCGAGAAAGAAGCGATCAAAGAAGCGTCTTCGGGCGAGTAGGAGAA
TGCGGAGGAGAAGGAGAACGAGCTGATCTAGTATCTCTCCACAATCCAATGCCAACTGACCAACTGGCCA
TATTCGGAGCAATTTGAAGCCAATTTCCATCGCCTGGCGATCGCTCCATTCTTGGCTATATGTTTTTCAC
CGTTCCCGGGGCCATTTTCAAAGACTCGTCGGTAAGATAAGATTGTGTCACTCGCTGTCTCTCTTCATTT
GTCGAAGAATGCTGAGGAATTTCGCGATGACGTCGGCGAGTATTTTGAAGAATGAGAATAATTTGTATTT
ATACGAAAATCAGTTAGTGGAATTTTCTACAAAAACATGTTATCTATAGATAATTTTGTTGCAAAATATG
TTGACTATGACAAAGATTGTATGTATATACCTTTAATGTATTCTCATTTTCTTATGTATTTATAATGGCA
ATGATGATACTGATGATATTTTAAGATGATGCCAGACCACAGGCTGATTTCTGCGTCTTTTGCCGAACGC
AGTGCATGTGCGGTTGTTGTTTTTTGGAATAGTTTCAATTTTCGGACTGTCCGCTTTGATTTCAGTTTCT
TGGCTTATTCAAAAAGCAAAGTAAAGCCAAAAAAGCGAGATGGCAATACCAAATGCGGCAAAACGGTAGT
GGAAGGAAAGGGGTGCGGGGCAGCGGAAGGAAGGGTGGGGCGGGGCGTGGCGGGGTCTGTGGCTGGGCGC
GACGTCACCGACGTTGGAGCCACTCCTTTGACCATGTGTGCGTGTGTGTATTATTCGTGTCTCGCCACTC
GCCGGTTGTTTTTTTCTTTTTATCTCGCTCTCTCTAGCGCCATCTCGTACGCATGCTCAACGCACCGCAT
GTTGCCGTGTCCTTTATGCGTCATTTTGGCTCGAAATAGGCAATTATTTAAACAAAGATTAGTCAACGAA
AACGCTAAAATAAATAAGTCTACAATATGGTTACTTATTGCCATGTGTGTGCAGCCAACGATAGCAACAA
AAGCAACAACACAGTGGCTTTCCCTCTTTCACTTTTTGTTTGCAAGCGCGTGCGAGCAAGACGGCACGAC
CGGCAAACGCAATTACGCTGACAAAGAGCAGACGAAGTTTTGGCCGAAAAACATCAAGGCGCCTGATACG
AATGCATTTGCAATAACAATTGCGATATTTAATATTGTTTATGAAGCTGTTTGACTTCAAAACACACAAA
AAAAAAAATAAAACAAATTATTTGAAAGAGAATTAGGAATCGGACAGCTTATCGTTACGGGCTAACAGCA
CACCGAGACGAAATAGCTTACCTGACGTCACAGCCTCTGGAAGAACTGCCGCCAAGCAGAGAGAGAGAGA
AAAAGAGGGAGAGCAGCTTAGACCGCATGTGCTTGTGTGTGAGGCGTCTCTCTCTTCGTCTCCTGTTTGC
GCAAACGCATAGACTGCACTGAGAAAATCGATTACCTATTTTTTATGAATGAATATTTGCACTATTACTA
TTCAAAACTATTAAGATAGCAATCACATTCAATAGCCAAATACTATACCACCTGAGCGATGCAACGAAAT
GATCAATTTGAGCAAAAATGCTGCATATTTAGGACGGCATCATTATAGAAATGCTTCTTGCTGTGTACTT
TTCTCTCGTCTGGCAGCTGTTTCGCCGTTATTGTTAAAACCGGCTTAAGTTAGGTGTGTTTTCTACGACT
AGTGATGCCCCTACTAGAAGATGTGTGTTGCACAAATGTCCCTGAATAACCAATTTGAAGTGCAGATAGC
AGTAAACGTAAGCTAATATGAATATTATTTAACTGTAATGTTTTAATATCGCTGGACATTACTAATAAAC
CCACTATAAACACATGTACATATGTATGTTTTGGCATACAATGAGTAGTTGGGGAAAAAATGTGTAAAAG
CACCGTGACCATCACAGCATAAAGATAACCAGCTGAAGTATCGAATATGAGTAACCCCCAAATTGAATCA
CATGCCGCAACTGATAGGACCCATGGAAGTACACTCTTCATGGCGATATACAAGACACACACAAGCACGA
ACACCCAGTTGCGGAGGAAATTCTCCGTAAATGAAAACCCAATCGGCGAACAATTCATACCCATATATGG
TAAAAGTTTTGAACGCGACTTGAGAGCGGAGAGCATTGCGGCTGATAAGGTTTTAGCGCTAAGCGGGCTT
TATAAAACGGGCTGCGGGACCAGTTTTCATATCACTACCGTTTGAGTTCTTGTGCTGTGTGGATACTCCT
CCCGACACAAAGCCGCTCCATCAGCCAGCAGTCGTCTAATCCAGAGACCCCGGATCGGGGTACCAACATG
GACGCACAAACACGACGACGTGAGCGTCGCGCTGAGAAACAAGCTCAATGGAAAGCTGCAAACGGTGGAT
CTCCTCCACATATGGCTTACCCATACGATGTTCCAGATTACGCTCCTCCAAGCTTGAATTCTATGAGCGG
GGGATTACCGGAGTTGGGCTCCAAAATCAGCCTCATTTCCAAGGCGGACATTCGATACGAGGGCCGCCTG
TACACGGTGGATCCGCAGGAGTGCACCATTGCGCTCTCGAGTGTGCGATCCTTCGGTGACACCCAGTTCC
AGATAGCGCCGCAATCGCAGATCTACGACTACATCCTCTTCCGTGGCTCGGACATCAAGGACATTCGCGT
TGTCAACAACCACACGCTGCCGCACCACAATGACCCGGCGATCATGCAGGCGCAGCTCGGCGGCCGCTCG
AGTCTAGAGGGCCCGCGGTTCGAAGGTAAGCCTATCCCTAACCCTCTCCTCGGTCTCGATTCTACGCGTA
CCGGTCATCATCACCATCACCATTGAGTTTAAACCCGCTGATCAGCCTCGACTGTGCCTTCTAAGGCCTG
AGCTCGCTGATCAGCCTCGATCGAGGATCCAGACATGATAAGATACATTGATGAGTTTGGACAAACCACA
ACTAGAATGCAGTGAAAAAAATGCTTTATTTGTGAAATTTGTGATGCTATTGCTTTATTTGTAACCATTA
TAAGCTGCAATAAACAAGTTAACAACAACAATTGCATTCATTTTATGTTTCAGGTTCAGGGGGAGGTGTG
GGAGGTTTTTTAAAGCAAGTAAAACCTCTACAAATGTGGTATGGCTGATTATGATCAGTCGACCGATGCC
CTTGAGAGCCTTCAACCCAGTCAGCTCCTTCCGGTGGGCGCGGGGCATGACTATCGTCGCCGCACTTATG
ACTGTCTTCTTTATCATGCAACTCGTAGGACAGGTGCCGGCAGCGCTCTGGGTCATTTTCGGCGAGGACC
GCTTTCGCTGGAGCGCGACGATGATCGGCCTGTCGCTTGCGGTATTCGGAATCTTGCACGCCCTCGCTCA
AGCCTTCGTCACTGGTCCCGCCACCAAACGTTTCGGCGAGAAGCAGGCCATTATCGCCGGCATGGCGGCC
GACGCGCTGGGCTACGTCTTGCTGGCGTTCGCGACGCGAGGCTGGATGGCCTTCCCCATTATGATTCTTC
TCGCTTCCGGCGGCATCGGGATGCCCGCGTTGCAGGCCATGCTGTCCAGGCAGGTAGATGACGACCATCA
GGGACAGCTTCAAGGATCGCTCGCGGCTCTTACCAGCCAGCAAAAGGCCAGGAACCGTAAAAAGGCCGCG
TTGCTGGCGTTTTTCCATAGGCTCCGCCCCCCTGACGAGCATCACAAAAATCGACGCTCAAGTCAGAGGT
GGCGAAACCCGACAGGACTATAAAGATACCAGGCGTTTCCCCCTGGAAGCTCCCTCGTGCGCTCTCCTGT
TCCGACCCTGCCGCTTACCGGATACCTGTCCGCCTTTCTCCCTTCGGGAAGCGTGGCGCTTTCTCAATGC
TCACGCTGTAGGTATCTCAGTTCGGTGTAGGTCGTTCGCTCCAAGCTGGGCTGTGTGCACGAACCCCCCG
TTCAGCCCGACCGCTGCGCCTTATCCGGTAACTATCGTCTTGAGTCCAACCCGGTAAGACACGACTTATC
GCCACTGGCAGCAGCCACTGGTAACAGGATTAGCAGAGCGAGGTATGTAGGCGGTGCTACAGAGTTCTTG
AAGTGGTGGCCTAACTACGGCTACACTAGAAGGACAGTATTTGGTATCTGCGCTCTGCTGAAGCCAGTTA
CCTTCGGAAAAAGAGTTGGTAGCTCTTGATCCGGCAAACAAACCACCGCTGGTAGCGGTGGTTTTTTTGT
TTGCAAGCAGCAGATTACGCGCAGAAAAAAAGGATCTCAAGAAGATCCTTTGATCTTTTCTACGGGGTCT
GACGCTCAGTGGAACGAAAACTCACGTTAAGGGATTTTGGTCATGAGATTATCAAAAAGGATCTTCACCT
AGATCCTTTTAAATTAAAAATGAAGTTTTAAATCAATCTAAAGTATATATGAGTAAACTTGGTCTGACAG
TTACCAATGCTTAATCAGTGAGGCACCTATCTCAGCGATCTGTCTATTTCGTTCATCCATAGTTGCCTGA
CTCCCCGTCGTGTAGATAACTACGATACGGGAGGGCTTACCATCTGGCCCCAGTGCTGCAATGATACCGC
GAGACCCACGCTCACCGGCTCCAGATTTATCAGCAATAAACCAGCCAGCCGGAAGGGCCGAGCGCAGAAG
TGGTCCTGCAACTTTATCCGCCTCCATCCAGTCTATTAATTGTTGCCGGGAAGCTAGAGTAAGTAGTTCG
CCAGTTAATAGTTTGCGCAACGTTGTTGCCATTGCTGCAGGCATCGTGGTGTCACGCTCGTCGTTTGGTA
TGGCTTCATTCAGCTCCGGTTCCCAACGATCAAGGCGAGTTACATGATCCCCCATGTTGTGCAAAAAAGC
GGTTAGCTCCTTCGGTCCTCCGATCGTTGTCAGAAGTAAGTTGGCCGCAGTGTTATCACTCATGGTTATG
GCAGCACTGCATAATTCTCTTACTGTCATGCCATCCGTAAGATGCTTTTCTGTGACTGGTGAGTACTCAA
CCAAGTCATTCTGAGAATAGTGTATGCGGCGACCGAGTTGCTCTTGCCCGGCGTCAACACGGGATAATAC
CGCGCCACATAGCAGAACTTTAAAAGTGCTCATCATTGGAAAACGTTCTTCGGGGCGAAAACTCTCAAGG
ATCTTACCGCTGTTGAGATCCAGTTCGATGTAACCCACTCGTGCACCCAACTGATCTTCAGCATCTTTTA
CTTTCACCAGCGTTTCTGGGTGAGCAAAAACAGGAAGGCAAAATGCCGCAAAAAAGGGAATAAGGGCGAC
ACGGAAATGTTGAATACTCATACTCTTCCTTTTTCAATATTATTGAAGCATTTATCAGGGTTATTGTCTC
ATGAGCGGATACATATTTGAATGTATTTAGAAAAATAAACAAATAGGGGTTCCGCGCACATTTCCCCGAA
AAGTGCCACCTGACGTCTAAGAAACCATTATTATCATGACATTAACCTATAAAAATAGGCGTATCACGAG
GCCCTTTCGT
